>Addgene plasmid #196418 | AAV-CAG-flex-GFP-4x6T | addgene full sequence | sequence record 385344 | Addgene NGS Result
GGCCGCGTTGCTGGCGTTTTTCCATAGGCTCCGCCCCCCTGACGAGCATCACAAAAATCGACGCTCAAGT
CAGAGGTGGCGAAACCCGACAGGACTATAAAGATACCAGGCGTTTCCCCCTGGAAGCTCCCTCGTGCGCT
CTCCTGTTCCGACCCTGCCGCTTACCGGATACCTGTCCGCCTTTCTCCCTTCGGGAAGCGTGGCGCTTTC
TCATAGCTCACGCTGTAGGTATCTCAGTTCGGTGTAGGTCGTTCGCTCCAAGCTGGGCTGTGTGCACGAA
CCCCCCGTTCAGCCCGACCGCTGCGCCTTATCCGGTAACTATCGTCTTGAGTCCAACCCGGTAAGACACG
ACTTATCGCCACTGGCAGCAGCCACTGGTAACAGGATTAGCAGAGCGAGGTATGTAGGCGGTGCTACAGA
GTTCTTGAAGTGGTGGCCTAACTACGGCTACACTAGAAGAACAGTATTTGGTATCTGCGCTCTGCTGAAG
CCAGTTACCTTCGGAAAAAGAGTTGGTAGCTCTTGATCCGGCAAACAAACCACCGCTGGTAGCGGTGGTT
TTTTTGTTTGCAAGCAGCAGATTACGCGCAGAAAAAAAGGATCTCAAGAAGATCCTTTGATCTTTTCTAC
GGGGTCTGACGCTCAGTGGAACGAAAACTCACGTTAAGGGATTTTGGTCATGAGATTATCAAAAAGGATC
TTCACCTAGATCCTTTTAAATTAAAAATGAAGTTTTAAATCAATCTAAAGTATATATGAGTAAACTTGGT
CTGACAGTTACCAATGCTTAATCAGTGAGGCACCTATCTCAGCGATCTGTCTATTTCGTTCATCCATAGT
TGCCTGACTCCCCGTCGTGTAGATAACTACGATACGGGAGGGCTTACCATCTGGCCCCAGTGCTGCAATG
ATACCGCGAGACCCACGCTCACCGGCTCCAGATTTATCAGCAATAAACCAGCCAGCCGGAAGGGCCGAGC
GCAGAAGTGGTCCTGCAACTTTATCCGCCTCCATCCAGTCTATTAATTGTTGCCGGGAAGCTAGAGTAAG
TAGTTCGCCAGTTAATAGTTTGCGCAACGTTGTTGCCATTGCTACAGGCATCGTGGTGTCACGCTCGTCG
TTTGGTATGGCTTCATTCAGCTCCGGTTCCCAACGATCAAGGCGAGTTACATGATCCCCCATGTTGTGCA
AAAAAGCGGTTAGCTCCTTCGGTCCTCCGATCGTTGTCAGAAGTAAGTTGGCCGCAGTGTTATCACTCAT
GGTTATGGCAGCACTGCATAATTCTCTTACTGTCATGCCATCCGTAAGATGCTTTTCTGTGACTGGTGAG
TACTCAACCAAGTCATTCTGAGAATAGTGTATGCGGCGACCGAGTTGCTCTTGCCCGGCGTCAATACGGG
ATAATACCGCGCCACATAGCAGAACTTTAAAAGTGCTCATCATTGGAAAACGTTCTTCGGGGCGAAAACT
CTCAAGGATCTTACCGCTGTTGAGATCCAGTTCGATGTAACCCACTCGTGCACCCAACTGATCTTCAGCA
TCTTTTACTTTCACCAGCGTTTCTGGGTGAGCAAAAACAGGAAGGCAAAATGCCGCAAAAAAGGGAATAA
GGGCGACACGGAAATGTTGAATACTCATACTCTTCCTTTTTCAATATTATTGAAGCATTTATCAGGGTTA
TTGTCTCATGAGCGGATACATATTTGAATGTATTTAGAAAAATAAACAAATAGGGGTTCCGCGCACATTT
CCCCGAAAAGTGCCACCTAAATTGTAAGCGTTAATATTTTGTTAAAATTCGCGTTAAATTTTTGTTAAAT
CAGCTCATTTTTTAACCAATAGGCCGAAATCGGCAAAATCCCTTATAAATCAAAAGAATAGACCGAGATA
GGGT
[37 nt withheld, positions 1895-1931]
AAAGAACGTGGACTCCAACGTCAAAGG
[49 nt withheld, positions 1959-2007]
T
[91 nt withheld, positions 2009-2099]
G
[124 nt withheld, positions 2101-2224]
CCCATTCGCCATTCAGGCTGCGCAACTGTTGGGAAGGGCGATCGGTGCGGGCCTCTTCGCTATTACGCCA
GCTGCGCGCTCGCTCGCTCACTGAGGCCGCCCGGGCAAAGCCCGGGCGTCGGGCGACCTTTGGTCGCCCG
GCCTCAGTGAGCGAGCGAGCGCGCAGAGAGGGAGTGGCCAACTCCATCACTAGGGGTTCCTTGTAGTTAA
TGATTAACCCGCCATGCTACTTATCTACGTAGCCATGCTCTAGGAAGAGTACCATTGACGTCAATAATGA
CGTATGTTCCCATAGTAACGCCAATAGGGACTTTCCATTGACGTCAATGGGTGGAGTATTTACGGTAAAC
TGCCCACTTGGCAGTACATCAAGTGTATCATATGCCAAGTACGCCCCCTATTGACGTCAATGACGGTAAA
TGGCCCGCCTGGCATTATGCCCAGTACATGACCTTATGGGACTTTCCTACTTGGCAGTACATCTACGTAT
TAGTCATCGCTATTACCATGGTCGAGGTGAGCCCCACGTTCTGCTTCACTCTCCCCATCTCCCCCCCCTC
CCCACCCCCAATTTTGTATTTATTTATTTTTTAATTATTTTGTGCAGCGATGGGGGCGGGGGGGGGGGGG
GGGCGCGCGCCRGGSGGGGSGGGGSGGGGSGRGGGGSGGGGSGGGGSGRGGCGGAGAGGKGCGGCGGCAG
CCAATCAGAGCGGCGCGCTCCGAAAGTTTCCTTTTATGGCGAGGCGGCGGCGGCGGCGGCCCTATAAAAA
GCGAAGCGCGCGGCGGGCGGGAGTCGCTGCGCGCTGCCTTCGCCCCGTGCCCCGCTCCGCCGCCGCCTCG
CGCCGCCCGCCCCGGCTCTGACTGACCGCGTTACTCCCACAGGTGAGCGGGCGGGACGGCCCTTCTCCTC
CGGGCTGTAATTAGCGCTTGGTTTAATGACGGCTTGTTTCTTTTCTGTGGCTGCGTGAAAGCCTTGAGGG
GCTCCGGGAGGGCCCTTTGTGCGGGGGGAGCGGCTCGGGGCTGTCCGCGGGGGGACGGCTGCCTTCGGGG
GGGACGGGGCAGGGCGGGGTTCGGCTTCTGGCGTGTGACCGGCGGCTCTAGAGCCTCTGCTAACCATGTT
CATGCCTTCTTCTTTTTCCTACAGCTCCTGGGCAACGTGCTGGTTATTGTGCTGTCTCATCATTTTGGCA
AAGAATTGGATCCCCATAACTTCGTATAAAGTATCCTATACGAAGTTATATCAAAATAGGAAGACCAATG
CTTCACCATCGACCCGAATTGCCAAGCATCACCATCGACCCATAACTTCGTATAATGTATGCTATACGAA
GTTATACTAGGGATCCCCCCGTCGCGGCCGCTTTACCTGGTACCCAGGTCGTCTTGCAGGGCTTCTAACA
CACCCAGCTAACCTTTTTAGATCGACCGTGTTATATTCGCTTATTGCTTAAGAATACGCGTAGTAAGGCA
CGCGGTGAATGCCTCGTACCGTGAGTAATAATGCGTCGTACCGTGAGTAATAATGCGGTACCCAGGTCGT
CTTGCAGGGCTTCTAACACACCCAGCTAACCTTTTTAGATCGACCGTGTTATATTCGCTTATTGCTTAAG
AATACGCGTAGTAAGGCACGCGGTGAATGCCCAGGTCGTCTTGCAGGGCTTCTAACACACCCAGCTAACC
TTTTTAGATCGACCGTGTTATATTCGCTTATTGCTTAAGAATACGCGTAGTAAGGCACGCGGTGAATGCC
TCGTACCGTGAGTAATAATGCGTCGTACCGTGAGTAATAATGCGCAGGTCGTCTTGCAGGGCTTCTAACA
CACCCAGCTAACCTTTTTAGATCGACCGTGTTATATTCGCTTATTGCTTAAGAATACGCGTAGTAAGGCA
CGCGGTGAATGCCCATATGCTAATCGGTTTTACTTGTACAGCTCGTCCATGCCGAGAGTGATCCCGGCGG
CGGTCACGAACTCCAGCAGGACCATGTGATCGCGCTTCTCGTTGGGGTCTTTGCTCAGGGCGGACTGGGT
GCTCAGGTAGTGGTTGTCGGGCAGCAGCACGGGGCCGTCGCCGATGGGGGTGTTCTGCTGGTAGTGGTCG
GCGAGCTGCACGCTGCCGTCCTCGATGTTGTGGCGGATCTTGAAGTTCACCTTGATGCCGTTCTTCTGCT
TGTCGGCCATGATATAGACGTTGTGGCTGTTGTAGTTGTACTCCAGCTTGTGCCCCAGGATGTTGCCGTC
CTCCTTGAAGTCGATGCCCTTCAGCTCGATGCGGTTCACCAGGGTGTCGCCCTCGAACTTCACCTCGGCG
CGGGTCTTGTAGTTGCCGTCGTCCTTGAAGAAGATGGTGCGCTCCTGGACGTAGCCTTCGGGCATGGCGG
ACTTGAAGAAGTCGTGCTGCTTCATGTGGTCGGGGTAGCGGCTGAAGCACTGCACGCCGTAGGTCAGGGT
GGTCACGAGGGTGGGCCAGGGCACGGGCAGCTTGCCGGTGGTGCAAATGAACTTCAGGGTCAGCTTGCCG
TAGGTGGCATCGCCCTCGCCCTCGCCGGACACGCTGAACTTGTGGCCGTTTACGTCGCCGTCCAGCTCGA
CCAGGATGGGCACCACCCCGGTGAACAGCTCCTCGCCCTTGCTCACCATGGTGGCGGTACCGAATTCTAG
TATAACTTCGTATAGGATACTTTATACGAAGTTATCATTGGGATTCTTCCTATTTTGATCCAAGCATCAC
CATCGACCCTCTAGTCCAGATCTCACCATCGACCCATAACTTCGTATAGCATACATTATACGAAGTTATG
TCCCTCGAAGAGGTTCGAATTCGATATCAAGCTTATCGATAATCAACCTCTGGATTACAAAATTTGTGAA
AGATTGACTGGTATTCTTAACTATGTTGCTCCTTTTACGCTATGTGGATACGCTGCTTTAATGCCTTTGT
ATCATGCTATTGCTTCCCGTATGGCTTTCATTTTCTCCTCCTTGTATAAATCCTGGTTGCTGTCTCTTTA
TGAGGAGTTGTGGCCCGTTGTCAGGCAACGTGGCGTGGTGTGCACTGTGTTTGCTGACGCAACCCCCACT
GGTTGGGGCATTGCCACCACCTGTCAGCTCCTTTCCGGGACTTTCGCTTTCCCCCTCCCTATTGCCACGG
CGGAACTCATCGCCGCCTGCCTTGCCCGCTGCTGGACAGGGGCTCGGCTGTTGGGCACTGACAATTCCGT
GGTGTTGTCGGGGAAATCATCGTCCTTTCCTTGGCTGCTCGCCTGTGTTGCCACCTGGATTCTGCGCGGG
ACGTCCTTCTGCTACGTCCCTTCGGCCCTCAATCCAGCGGACCTTCCTTCCCGCGGCCTGCTGCCGGCTC
TGCGGCCTCTTCCGCGTCTTCGCCTTCGCCCTCAGACGAGTCGGATCTCCCTTTGGGCCGCCTCCCCGCA
TCGATACCGTCGACCCGGGCGGCCGCTTCGAGCAGACATGATAAGATACATTGATGAGTTTGGACAAACC
ACAACTAGAATGCAGTGAAAAAAATGCTTTATTTGTGAAATTTGTGATGCTATTGCTTTATTTGTAACCA
TTATAAGCTGCAATAAACAAGTTAACAACAACAATTGCATTCATTTTATGTTTCAGGTTCAGGGGGAGAT
GTGGGAGGTTTTTTAAAGCAAGTAAAACCTCTACAAATGTGGTAAAATCGATAAGGATCTTCCTAGAGCA
TGGCTACGTAGATAAGTAGCATGGCGGGTTAATCATTAACTACAAGGAACCCCTAGTGATGGAGTTGGCC
ACTCCCTCTCTGCGCGCTCGCTCGCTCACTGAGGCCGGGCGACCAAAGGTCGCCCGACGCCCGGGCTTTG
CCCGGGCGGCCTCAGTGAGCGAGCGAGCGCGCAGCTGCATTAATGAATCGGCCAACGCGCGGGGAGAGGC
GGTTTGCGTATTGGGCGCTCTTCCGCTTCCTCGCTCACTGACTCGCTGCGCTCGGTCGTTCGGCTGCGGC
GAGCGGTATCAGCTCACTCAAAGGCGGTAATACGGTTATCCACAGAATCAGGGGATAACGCAGGAAAGAA
CATGTGAGCAAAAGGCCAGCAAAAGGCCAGGAACCGTAAAAA
Features (pLannotate 1.2.2; 23 found; start..end, strand, type, name):
     19..607     -  rep_origin     ori: high-copy-number ColE1/pMB1/pBR322/pUC origin of replication
    778..1638    -  CDS            AmpR: β-lactamase; bla; confers resistance to ampicillin, carbenicillin, and related antibiotics
   1639..1743    -  promoter       AmpR promoter: bla
   1796..2224    -  rep_origin     f1 ori (sequence partly withheld): f1 bacteriophage origin of replication; arrow indicates direction of (+) strand synthesis
   2229..2298    -  CDS            lacZα (fragment): LacZα fragment of β-galactosidase; lacZ fragment
   2293..2425    -  repeat_region  AAV2 ITR (fragment): inverted terminal repeat of adeno-associated virus serotype 2 inverted
   2486..2734    +  enhancer       CMV enhancer (fragment): human cytomegalovirus immediate early enhancer
   2736..3013    +  promoter       chicken β-actin promoter: No description available
   3014..3149    +  intron         hybrid intron (fragment): hybrid between chicken β-actin (CBA) and minute virus of mice (MMV) introns (Gray et al., 2011)
   3238..3368    +  intron         chimeric intron (fragment): chimera between introns from chicken β-actin and rabbit β-globin
   3366..3431    +  CDS            HBB (fragment): HBB_LEPEU - Experimental evidence at protein level: Swiss-Prot protein existence level 1. Involved in oxygen transport from the lung to the various peripheral tissues. From Lepus europaeus (European hare).
   3430..3463    -  protein_bind   lox2272: Cre-mediated recombination occurs in the 8-bp core sequence (GGATACTT). lox2272 sites are compatible with each other, but incompatible with loxP or loxN sites (Lee and Saito, 1988). Cre recombinase
   3526..3559    -  protein_bind   loxP: Cre-mediated recombination occurs in the 8-bp core sequence (GCATACAT). Cre recombinase
   4147..4863    -  CDS            EGFP: EGFP is a basic (constitutively fluorescent) green fluorescent protein published in 1996, derived from Aequorea victoria. It is reported to be a rapidly-maturing weak dimer with moderate acid sensitivity.
   4886..4919    +  protein_bind   lox2272: Cre-mediated recombination occurs in the 8-bp core sequence (GGATACTT). lox2272 sites are compatible with each other, but incompatible with loxP or loxN sites (Lee and Saito, 1988). Cre recombinase
   4990..5023    +  protein_bind   loxP: Cre-mediated recombination occurs in the 8-bp core sequence (GCATACAT). Cre recombinase
   5041..5065    +  misc_feature   MCS (fragment): pBluescript multiple cloning site
   5065..5653    +  misc_feature   WPRE: woodchuck hepatitis virus posttranscriptional regulatory element
   5696..5817    -  polyA_signal   SV40 poly(A) signal: SV40 polyadenylation signal
   5840..5908    -  CDS            large T antigen (fragment): large T antigen from SV40 (simian virus 40)
   5979..6112    +  repeat_region  AAV2 ITR: inverted terminal repeat of adeno-associated virus serotype 2 inverted
   6106..6162    -  CDS            lacI (fragment): lac repressor; lacI; The lac repressor binds to the lac operator to inhibit transcription in E. coli. This inhibition can be relieved by adding lactose or isopropyl-β-D-thiogalactopyranoside (IPTG).
   6164..6297    -  rep_origin     RSF ori (fragment): Plasmids containing the RSF 1030 origin of replication can be propagated in E. coli cells that contain additional plasmids with compatible origins.
