[The description below was written by a language model from this plasmid's Addgene catalogue record and pLannotate feature annotations shown in this document.]
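Description:
AAV-CAG-flex-GFP-4x6T is a 6.3 kb adeno-associated virus transfer plasmid for Cre-dependent, astrocyte-preferring expression of green fluorescent protein in mammalian cells. It derives from an AAV-FLEX GFP backbone and is maintained in E. coli through a high-copy ColE1/pUC-type origin with ampicillin selection (β-lactamase under its own promoter). An f1 phage origin is also present. The short lacZα, lacI, RSF ori, rabbit-type β-globin and SV40 large T hits in the feature table are fragments, most likely backbone or intron/terminator remnants rather than functional parts.

The expression cassette lies between two AAV2 inverted terminal repeats, which allow it to be packaged into recombinant AAV particles. Transcription is driven by the CAG promoter, annotated as a CMV enhancer fragment, the chicken β-actin promoter and chimeric intron sequence. Downstream, the EGFP coding sequence sits in the antisense orientation, flanked on each side by a lox2272 and a loxP site arranged in opposing pairs. In this FLEX/DIO design, Cre recombinase inverts the cassette and then excises one site of each pair, locking EGFP in the sense orientation so that only Cre-expressing cells fluoresce. A WPRE and an SV40 polyadenylation signal follow to enhance transcript stability and processing.

The distinguishing modification is the 4x6T miRNA targeting cassette, described in the record as the source of astrocyte selectivity. Such cassettes generally work by carrying binding sites for microRNAs, so that transcripts are suppressed in non-target cell types. This element is not annotated in the feature table. An unannotated stretch between the upstream loxP site and EGFP could contain it, but the record does not state its position or which miRNAs it targets.
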