Addgene plasmid #196418: AAV-CAG-flex-GFP-4x6T
Purpose: Cre-dependent AAV expression of GFP preferentially in astrocytes; astrocyte selectivity generated with 4x6T miRNA targeting cassette
Depositing lab: Stanley Thomas Carmichael. Depositing organization: University of California, Los Angeles (UCLA). Publication: A toolbox of astrocyte-specific, serotype-independent adeno-associated viral vectors using microRNA targeting sequences. Gleichman AJ, Kawaguchi R, Sofroniew MV, Carmichael ST. Nat Commun. 2023 Nov 16;14(1):7426. doi: 10.1038/s41467-023-42746-w. PubMed 37973910.
Backbone
  Vector backbone: AAV-FLEX (Addgene 28304)
  Backbone manufacturer: Scott Sternson
  Backbone size w/o insert (bp): 5077
  Total vector size (bp): 6326
  Modifications to backbone: Added 4x6T miRNA targeting cassette for astrocyte selectivity
  Vector type: Mammalian Expression, AAV, Cre/Lox ; Astrocyte-selective
Growth in bacteria
  Bacterial resistance: Ampicillin, 100 μg/mL
  Growth temperature: 30°C
  Growth strain: NEB Stable
  Copy number: Unknown
Gene/Insert
  Gene/Insert name: GFP (alt name: Green fluorescent protein)
  Species: A. victoria
  Insert size (bp): 720
  Promoter: CAG
  Cloning method: Gibson Cloning
  Sequencing primers: 5′ GGTTCGGCTTCTGGCGTGTGACC; 3′ ttaaagcagcgtatccacat
Resource information
  A portion of this plasmid was derived from a plasmid made by: AAV-CAG-flex-GFP-4x6T was created using pAAV-FLEX-GFP (Addgene 28304) provided by Ed Boyden.
Terms and licenses: Academic/Nonprofit Terms; Industry Terms: Not Available to Industry
Depositor comments: Please visit https://www.biorxiv.org/content/10.1101/2023.02.21.529451v2 for bioRxiv preprint.
How to cite: AAV-CAG-flex-GFP-4x6T was a gift from Stanley Thomas Carmichael (Addgene plasmid # 196418 ; http://n2t.net/addgene:196418 ; RRID:Addgene_196418)
